>Addgene plasmid #169590 | pVH267-Tier1-OTetO7-PCMVmin2-SEAP-env140 | addgene full sequence | sequence record 364993 | Addgene NGS Result
ATTTCACAAATAAAGCATTTTTTTCACTGCATTCTAGTTGTGGTTTGTCCAAACTCATCAATGTATCTTA
TCATGTCTGTATACCGTCGACCTCTAGCTAGAGCTTGGCGTAATCATGGTCATAGCTGTTTCCTGTGTGA
AATTGTTATCCGCTCACAATTCCACACAACATACGAGCCGGAAGCATAAAGTGTAAAGCCTGGGGTGCCT
AATGAGTGAGCTAACTCACATTAATTGCGTTGCGCTCACTGCCCGCTTTCCAGTCGGGAAACCTGTCGTG
CCAGCTGCATTAATGAATCGGCCAACGCGCGGGGAGAGGCGGTTTGCGTATTGGGCGCTCTTCCGCTTCC
TCGCTCACTGACTCGCTGCGCTCGGTCGTTCGGCTGCGGCGAGCGGTATCAGCTCACTCAAAGGCGGTAA
TACGGTTATCCACAGAATCAGGGGATAACGCAGGAAAGAACATGTGAGCAAAAGGCCAGCAAAAGGCCAG
GAACCGTAAAAAGGCCGCGTTGCTGGCGTTTTTCCATAGGCTCCGCCCCCCTGACGAGCATCACAAAAAT
CGACGCTCAAGTCAGAGGTGGCGAAACCCGACAGGACTATAAAGATACCAGGCGTTTCCCCCTGGAAGCT
CCCTCGTGCGCTCTCCTGTTCCGACCCTGCCGCTTACCGGATACCTGTCCGCCTTTCTCCCTTCGGGAAG
CGTGGCGCTTTCTCATAGCTCACGCTGTAGGTATCTCAGTTCGGTGTAGGTCGTTCGCTCCAAGCTGGGC
TGTGTGCACGAACCCCCCGTTCAGCCCGACCGCTGCGCCTTATCCGGTAACTATCGTCTTGAGTCCAACC
CGGTAAGACACGACTTATCGCCACTGGCAGCAGCCACTGGTAACAGGATTAGCAGAGCGAGGTATGTAGG
CGGTGCTACAGAGTTCTTGAAGTGGTGGCCTAACTACGGCTACACTAGAAGAACAGTATTTGGTATCTGC
GCTCTGCTGAAGCCAGTTACCTTCGGAAAAAGAGTTGGTAGCTCTTGATCCGGCAAACAAACCACCGCTG
GTAGCGGTGGTTTTTTTGTTTGCAAGCAGCAGATTACGCGCAGAAAAAAAGGATCTCAAGAAGATCCTTT
GATCTTTTCTACGGGGTCTGACGCTCAGTGGAACGAAAACTCACGTTAAGGGATTTTGGTCATGAGATTA
TCAAAAAGGATCTTCACCTAGATCCTTTTAAATTAAAAATGAAGTTTTAAATCAATCTAAAGTATATATG
AGTAAACTTGGTCTGACAGTTACCAATGCTTAATCAGTGAGGCACCTATCTCAGCGATCTGTCTATTTCG
TTCATCCATAGTTGCCTGACTCCCCGTCGTGTAGATAACTACGATACGGGAGGGCTTACCATCTGGCCCC
AGTGCTGCAATGATACCGCGAGACCCACGCTCACCGGCTCCAGATTTATCAGCAATAAACCAGCCAGCCG
GAAGGGCCGAGCGCAGAAGTGGTCCTGCAACTTTATCCGCCTCCATCCAGTCTATTAATTGTTGCCGGGA
AGCTAGAGTAAGTAGTTCGCCAGTTAATAGTTTGCGCAACGTTGTTGCCATTGCTACAGGCATCGTGGTG
TCACGCTCGTCGTTTGGTATGGCTTCATTCAGCTCCGGTTCCCAACGATCAAGGCGAGTTACATGATCCC
CCATGTTGTGCAAAAAAGCGGTTAGCTCCTTCGGTCCTCCGATCGTTGTCAGAAGTAAGTTGGCCGCAGT
GTTATCACTCATGGTTATGGCAGCACTGCATAATTCTCTTACTGTCATGCCATCCGTAAGATGCTTTTCT
GTGACTGGTGAGTACTCAACCAAGTCATTCTGAGAATAGTGTATGCGGCGACCGAGTTGCTCTTGCCCGG
CGTCAATACGGGATAATACCGCGCCACATAGCAGAACTTTAAAAGTGCTCATCATTGGAAAACGTTCTTC
GGGGCGAAAACTCTCAAGGATCTTACCGCTGTTGAGATCCAGTTCGATGTAACCCACTCGTGCACCCAAC
TGATCTTCAGCATCTTTTACTTTCACCAGCGTTTCTGGGTGAGCAAAAACAGGAAGGCAAAATGCCGCAA
AAAAGGGAATAAGGGCGACACGGAAATGTTGAATACTCATACTCTTCCTTTTTCAATATTATTGAAGCAT
TTATCAGGGTTATTGTCTCATGAGCGGATACATATTTGAATGTATTTAGAAAAATAAACAAATAGGGGTT
CCGCGCACATTTCCCCGAAAAGTGCCACCTGACGTCGACGGATCGGGAGATCTCCACGCGTCCGTACACG
CCTAAAGCATATACGTTCTCTATCACTGATAGGGAGTAAACTGGATATACGTTCTCTATCACTGATAGGG
AGTAAACTGTAGATACGTTCTCTATCACTGATAGGGAGTAAACTGGTCATACGTTCTCTATCACTGATAG
GGAGTAAACTCCTTATACGTTCTCTATCACTGATAGGGAGTAAAGTCTGCATACGTTCTCTATCACTGAT
AGGGAGTAAACTCTTCATACGTTCTCTATCACTGATAGGGAGTAAACTCGAGTATGTCGAGGTGGCGTGT
ACGGTGGGAGGCCTATATAAGCAGAGCTCGTTTAGTGAACCGTCAGATCGCGAGCTCTCTGGCTAACTAG
AGAACCCACTGCTTACTGGCTTATCGAAATTAATACGACTCACTATAGGGAGACCCAAGCTGTTCGAAGC
GGAATTCACCATGACTAGTTGGCTGTGGCTGGTGCTGCTGCTGCTGTGCCTGGCCGGCAACGTGCAGGCC
GCTAGTATCATCCCCGTGGAGGAGGAGAACCCCGACTTCTGGAACAGAGAGGCCGCCGAGGCCCTGGGCG
CCGCCAAGAAGCTGCAGCCCGCCCAGACCGCCGCCAAGAACCTGATCATCTTCCTGGGCGACGGCATGGG
CGTGAGCACCGTGACCGCCGCCAGAATCCTGAAGGGCCAGAAGAAGGACAAGCTGGGCCCCGAGATCCCC
CTGGCCATGGACAGATTCCCCTACGTGGCCCTGAGCAAGACCTACAACGTGGACAAGCACGTGCCCGACA
GCGGCGCCACCGCCACCGCCTACCTGTGCGGCGTGAAGGGCAACTTCCAGACCATCGGCCTGAGCGCCGC
CGCCAGATTCAACCAGTGCAACACCACCAGAGGCAACGAGGTGATCAGCGTGATGAACAGAGCCAAGAAG
GCCGGCAAGAGCGTGGGCGTGGTGACCACCACCAGAGTGCAGCACGCCAGCCCCGCCGGCACCTACGCCC
ACACCGTGAACAGAAACTGGTACAGCGACGCCGACGTGCCCGCCAGCGCCAGACAGGAGGGCTGCCAGGA
CATCGCCACCCAGCTGATCAGCAACATGGACATCGACGTGATCCTGGGCGGCGGCAGAAAGTACATGTTC
AGAATGGGCACCCCCGACCCCGAGTACCCCGACGACTACAGCCAGGGCGGCACCAGACTGGACGGCAAGA
ACCTGGTGCAGGAGTGGCTGGCCAAGAGACAGGGCGCCAGATACGTGTGGAACAGAACCGAGCTGATGCA
GGCCAGCCTGGACCCCAGCGTGACCCACCTGATGGGCCTGTTCGAGCCCGGCGACATGAAGTACGAGATC
CACAGAGACAGCACCCTGGACCCCAGCCTGATGGAGATGACCGAGGCCGCCCTGAGACTGCTGAGCAGAA
ACCCCAGAGGCTTCTTCCTGTTCGTGGAGGGCGGCAGAATCGACCACGGCCACCACGAGAGCAGAGCCTA
CAGAGCCCTGACCGAGACCATCATGTTCGACGACGCCATCGAGAGAGCCGGCCAGCTGACCAGCGAGGAG
GACACCCTGAGCCTGGTGACCGCCGACCACAGCCACGTGTTCAGCTTCGGCGGCTACCCCCTGAGAGGCA
GCAGCATCTTCGGCCTGGCCCCCGGCAAGGCCAGAGACAGAAAGGCCTACACCGTGCTGCTGTACGGCAA
CGGCCCCGGCTACGTGCTGAAGGACGGCGCCAGACCCGACGTGACCGAGAGCGAGAGCGGCAGCCCCGAG
TACAGACAGCAGAGCGCCGTGCCCCTGGACGAGGAGACCCACGCCGGCGAGGACGTGGCCGTGTTCGCCA
GAGGCCCCCAGGCCCACCTGGTGCACGGCGTGCAGGAGCAGACCTTCATCGCCCACGTGATGGCCTTCGC
CGCCTGCCTGGAGCCCTACACCGCCTGCGACCTGGCCCCCCCCGCCGGCACCACCGACGCCGCCCACCCC
GGCTACAGCAGAGTGGGCGCCGCCGGCAGATTCGAGCAGACCGCTAGCGGATCCACCGGTGTCTAGAAAG
CTTAAACCCTCCTCGTCCGGGGCTGGACCGCCCCGCTGACGAGGCCCGCGGAGGGCCGAAACGAGGAGGG
GCCGGCCTGCAGGGATCAGCCTCGACTGTGCCTTCTAGTTGCCAGCCATCTGTTGTTTGCCCCTCCCCCG
TGCCTTCCTTGACCCTGGAAGGTGCCACTCCCACTGTCCTTTCCTAATAAAATGAGGAAATTGCATCGCA
TTGTCTGAGTAGGTGTCATTCTATTCTGGGGGGTGGGGTGGGGCAGGACAGCAAGGGGGAGGATTGGGAA
GACAATAGCAGGCATGCTGGGGATGCGGTGGGCTCTATGGCTTCTGAGGCGGAAAGAACCAGCTGGGGCT
CTAGGGGGTATCCCC
[124 nt withheld, positions 4706-4829]
C
[91 nt withheld, positions 4831-4921]
A
[49 nt withheld, positions 4923-4971]
CCTTTGACGTTGGAGTCCACGTTCTTT
[37 nt withheld, positions 4999-5035]
ACCCTATCTCGGTCTATTCTTTTGATTTATAAGGGATTTTGCCGATTTCGGCCTATTGGTTAAAAAATGA
GCTGATTTAACAAAAATTTAACGCGAATTAATTCTGTGGAATGTGTGTCAGTTAGGGTGTGGAAAGTCCC
CAGGCTCCCCAGCAGGCAGAAGTATGCAAAGCATGCATCTCAATTAGTCAGCAACCAGGTGTGGAAAGTC
CCCAGGCTCCCCAGCAGGCAGAAGTATGCAAAGCATGCATCTCAATTAGTCAGCAACCATAGTCCCGCCC
CTAACTCCGCCCATCCCGCCCCTAACTCCGCCCAGTTCCGCCCATTCTCCGCCCCATGGCTGACTAATTT
TTTTTATTTATGCAGAGGCCGAGGCCGCCTCTGCCTCTGAGCTATTCCAGAAGTAGTGAGGAGGCTTTTT
TGGAGGCCTAGGCTTTTGCAAAAAGCTCCCGGGAGCTTGTATATCCATTTTCGGATCTGATCAAGAGACA
GGATGAGGATCGTTTCGCATGATTGAACAAGATGGATTGCACGCAGGTTCTCCGGCCGCTTGGGTGGAGA
GGCTATTCGGCTATGACTGGGCACAACAGACAATCGGCTGCTCTGATGCCGCCGTGTTCCGGCTGTCAGC
GCAGGGGCGCCCGGTTCTTTTTGTCAAGACCGACCTGTCCGGTGCCCTGAATGAACTGCAGGACGAGGCA
GCGCGGCTATCGTGGCTGGCCACGACGGGCGTTCCTTGCGCAGCTGTGCTCGACGTTGTCACTGAAGCGG
GAAGGGACTGGCTGCTATTGGGCGAAGTGCCGGGGCAGGATCTCCTGTCATCTCACCTTGCTCCTGCCGA
GAAAGTATCCATCATGGCTGATGCAATGCGGCGGCTGCATACGCTTGATCCGGCTACCTGCCCATTCGAC
CACCAAGCGAAACATCGCATCGAGCGAGCACGTACTCGGATGGAAGCCGGTCTTGTCGATCAGGATGATC
TGGACGAAGAGCATCAGGGGCTCGCGCCAGCCGAACTGTTCGCCAGGCTCAAGGCGCGCATGCCCGACGG
CGAGGATCTCGTCGTGACCCATGGCGATGCCTGCTTGCCGAATATCATGGTGGAAAATGGCCGCTTTTCT
GGATTCATCGACTGTGGCCGGCTGGGTGTGGCGGACCGCTATCAGGACATAGCGTTGGCTACCCGTGATA
TTGCTGAAGAGCTTGGCGGCGAATGGGCTGACCGCTTCCTCGTGCTTTACGGTATCGCCGCTCCCGATTC
GCAGCGCATCGCCTTCTATCGCCTTCTTGACGAGTTCTTCTGAGCGGGACTCTGGGGTTCGAAATGACCG
ACCAAGCGACGCCCAACCTGCCATCACGAGATTTCGATTCCACCGCCGCCTTCTATGAAAGGTTGGGCTT
CGGAATCGTTTTCCGGGACGCCGGCTGGATGATCCTCCAGCGCGGGGATCTCATGCTGGAGTTCTTCGCC
CACCCCAACTTGTTTATTGCAGCTTATAATGGTTACAAATAAAGCAATAGCATCACAA
Features (pLannotate 1.2.2; 18 found; start..end, strand, type, name):
    143..159     -  protein_bind   lac operator: The lac repressor binds to the lac operator to inhibit transcription in E. coli. This inhibition can be relieved by adding lactose or isopropyl-β-D-thiogalactopyranoside (IPTG). lac repressor encoded by lacI
    167..197     -  promoter       lac promoter: promoter for the E. coli lac operon
    212..233     -  protein_bind   CAP binding site: CAP binding activates transcription in the presence of cAMP. E. coli catabolite activator protein
    246..338     -  CDS            lacI (fragment): lac repressor; lacI; The lac repressor binds to the lac operator to inhibit transcription in E. coli. This inhibition can be relieved by adding lactose or isopropyl-β-D-thiogalactopyranoside (IPTG).
    521..1109    -  rep_origin     ori: high-copy-number ColE1/pMB1/pBR322/pUC origin of replication
   1280..2140    -  CDS            AmpR: β-lactamase; bla; confers resistance to ampicillin, carbenicillin, and related antibiotics
   2141..2245    -  promoter       AmpR promoter: bla
   2302..2641    -  promoter       TRE3G BI promoter (fragment): 3rd-generation Tet-responsive bidirectional promoter that can be activated by binding of Tet-On® 3G
   2642..2675    +  LTR            5' LTR (truncated) (fragment): truncated 5' long terminal repeat (LTR) from HIV-1
   2691..2709    +  promoter       T7 promoter: promoter for bacteriophage T7 RNA polymerase
   2807..4291    +  CDS            ALPP (fragment): PPB1_HUMAN - Also known as PLAP. Experimental evidence at protein level: Swiss-Prot protein existence level 1. From Homo sapiens (Human).
   4436..4660    +  polyA_signal   bGH poly(A) signal: bovine growth hormone polyadenylation signal
   4664..4685    +  promoter       SV40 promoter (fragment): SV40 enhancer and early promoter
   4706..5134    +  rep_origin     f1 ori (sequence partly withheld): f1 bacteriophage origin of replication; arrow indicates direction of (+) strand synthesis
   5148..5477    +  promoter       SV40 promoter: SV40 enhancer and early promoter
   5544..6335    +  CDS            neo: KKA2_KLEPN - Also known as kan, nptII. Experimental evidence at protein level: Swiss-Prot protein existence level 1. Resistance to kanamycin, neomycin, paromomycin, ribostamycin, butirosin and gentamicin B. From Klebsiella pneumoniae.
   6359..6517    +  CDS            ble (fragment): BLE_KLEPN - Experimental evidence at protein level: Swiss-Prot protein existence level 1. Binding protein with a strong affinity to the bleomycin family of antibiotics. Binds to CL990; an antimitotic-antibiotic compound. From Klebsiella pneumoniae.
   6512..70      +  polyA_signal   SV40 poly(A) signal (across the origin): SV40 polyadenylation signal
