[The description below was written by a language model from this plasmid's Addgene catalogue record and pLannotate feature annotations shown in this document.]
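Description:
pVH267-Tier1-OTetO7-PCMVmin2-SEAP-env140 is a mammalian expression plasmid built on pMM1, a pcDNA3.1-derived backbone, and belongs to the "Tier-1" level of the VAMSyB modular plasmid architecture for mammalian synthetic biology. It is propagated in E. coli at high copy from a ColE1/pUC-type origin with ampicillin selection via β-lactamase, and it also carries an f1 phage origin. For selection in mammalian cells, an SV40 enhancer/early promoter drives a neomycin phosphotransferase gene terminated by an SV40 poly(A) signal, conferring G418 resistance. The short lac promoter/operator, lacI, ble and T7 promoter annotations appear to be backbone remnants rather than functional parts of the design.

The payload is a tetracycline-controlled reporter unit. A heptameric tet operator array fused to a minimal CMV promoter (TetO7-PCMVmin-2, picked up by the annotation software as a fragment of a Tet-responsive promoter) drives SEAP, the secreted form of human placental alkaline phosphatase (annotated as an ALPP fragment), followed by the bovine growth hormone polyadenylation signal. The minimal promoter has little activity alone and requires a tetracycline-dependent transactivator, supplied from another construct, to bind the operators. The alternative insert name suggests use with a Tet-On type regulator. According to the catalogue entry, an env140 ribozyme sits in the 3′ UTR. It is not annotated in the feature table but presumably lies in the unannotated gap between the SEAP coding sequence and the poly(A) signal. A self-cleaving ribozyme there would be expected to detach the poly(A) tail and reduce expression, adding RNA-level control, though the record does not detail how it is used. SEAP can be assayed directly from culture supernatant, which makes the plasmid a convenient quantitative readout for inducible gene circuits.
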