Addgene plasmid #169590: pVH267-Tier1-OTetO7-PCMVmin2-SEAP-env140
Purpose: Tier-1 vector encoding PTetO7-driven SEAP expression with a 3'UTR env140 ribozyme (OTetO7-PCMVmin-2-SEAP-3'UTRenv140-pA).
Depositing lab: Martin Fussenegger. Depositing organization: ETH Zurich (Swiss Federal Institute of Technology). Publication: A versatile plasmid architecture for mammalian synthetic biology (VAMSyB). Haellman V, Strittmatter T, Bertschi A, Stucheli P, Fussenegger M. Metab Eng. 2021 Jul;66:41-50. doi: 10.1016/j.ymben.2021.04.003. Epub 2021 Apr 18. PubMed 33857582.
Backbone
  Vector backbone: pMM1 (pcDNA3.1-based)
  Backbone size w/o insert (bp): 4435
  Vector type: Mammalian Expression
  Selectable markers: Neomycin (select with G418)
Growth in bacteria
  Bacterial resistance: Ampicillin, 100 μg/mL
  Growth temperature: 37°C
  Growth strain: DH5alpha
  Copy number: High Copy
Gene/Insert
  Gene/Insert name: tetracycline-controlled SEAP expression (alt name: TetON-SEAP)
  Species: H. sapiens (human)
  Promoter: TetO7-PCMVmin-2
  Cloning method: Restriction Enzyme; 5′ cloning site Unknown (unknown if destroyed)
  Sequencing primers: 5′ AmpStart; 3′ BGH-rev
Terms and licenses: Academic/Nonprofit Terms; Industry Terms: Not Available to Industry
How to cite: pVH267-Tier1-OTetO7-PCMVmin2-SEAP-env140 was a gift from Martin Fussenegger (Addgene plasmid # 169590 ; http://n2t.net/addgene:169590 ; RRID:Addgene_169590)
